Addgene plasmid #204417: pRK5-HA-YFP-Raptor K1097R
Purpose: Acetylation mutant for human raptor
Depositing lab: David Rubinsztein. Publication: Leucine Signals to mTORC1 via Its Metabolite Acetyl-Coenzyme A. Son SM, Park SJ, Lee H, Siddiqi F, Lee JE, Menzies FM, Rubinsztein DC. Cell Metab. 2019 Jan 8;29(1):192-201.e7. doi: 10.1016/j.cmet.2018.08.013. Epub 2018 Sep 6. PubMed 30197302.
Backbone
  Vector backbone: pRK5
  Backbone manufacturer: Clontech
  Backbone size w/o insert (bp): 4754
  Vector type: Mammalian Expression
Growth in bacteria
  Bacterial resistance: Ampicillin, 100 μg/mL
  Growth temperature: 37°C
  Growth strain: DH5alpha
  Copy number: Unknown
Gene/Insert
  Gene/Insert name: Regulatory Associated Protein Of MTOR, Complex 1 (alt name: raptor)
  Species: H. sapiens (human)
  Mutation: Lysine 1097 to Arginine (K1097R)
  GenBank ID: NM_020761
  Tag / fusion protein: HA (N terminal on insert); YFP (N terminal on insert)
Resource information
  A portion of this plasmid was derived from a plasmid made by: Mutagensis of pRK5-HA-YFP-raptor (Addgene #73385)
Terms and licenses: Academic/Nonprofit Terms; Industry Terms: Not Available to Industry
How to cite: pRK5-HA-YFP-Raptor K1097R was a gift from David Rubinsztein (Addgene plasmid # 204417 ; http://n2t.net/addgene:204417 ; RRID:Addgene_204417)
