[The description below was written by a language model from this plasmid's Addgene catalogue record and pLannotate feature annotations shown in this document.]
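Description:
pRK5-HA-YFP-Raptor K1097R is a mammalian expression plasmid built on the pRK5 backbone, with a sequenced length of about 11.6 kb. It is propagated in E. coli through a high-copy ColE1/pUC-type origin and selected with ampicillin via the β-lactamase gene and its own promoter. The backbone also carries an M13 phage origin for single-stranded DNA production, along with remnants of lacZα, lacI, rop and bom sequences and a lac promoter/operator region, all of which are vector leftovers rather than functional parts of the payload.

The expression cassette is driven by the human cytomegalovirus immediate-early enhancer and promoter, followed by a fragment of CMV intron A and an SP6 promoter that could support in vitro transcription. Downstream lies a monomeric EYFP coding sequence followed by full-length human RPTOR (raptor), the scaffold subunit of mTORC1 that recruits substrates to the kinase complex. The catalogue lists an N-terminal HA epitope together with the YFP; the HA tag is not picked up in the automated annotation, which is common for such short elements. A short match to an IgH signal sequence fragment upstream of YFP is annotated, but the record gives it no role. An SV40 polyadenylation signal lies roughly 2 kb beyond the end of the raptor coding sequence, with the intervening region unannotated, and an SV40 enhancer/early promoter follows it.

The raptor insert carries a lysine-to-arginine substitution at residue 1097, introduced by mutagenesis of the parental wild-type HA-YFP-raptor plasmid. It is described as an acetylation mutant, a substitution that keeps the positive charge but cannot be acetylated. The construct suits comparison with wild-type raptor in transfected cells, using fluorescence imaging or HA-based detection, in studies of leucine and acetyl-CoA signalling to mTORC1.
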