Features (pLannotate 1.2.2; 21 found; start..end, strand, type, name):
     21..400     +  enhancer       CMV enhancer: human cytomegalovirus immediate early enhancer
    401..604     +  promoter       CMV promoter: human cytomegalovirus (CMV) immediate early promoter
    740..783     +  intron         CMV intron (fragment): modified intron A from human cytomegalovirus
    835..853     +  promoter       SP6 promoter: promoter for bacteriophage SP6 RNA polymerase
    857..894     +  CDS            IgH signal sequence (fragment): signal sequence from the mouse immunoglobulin heavy chain variable region
   1045..1761    +  CDS            mEYFP: mEYFP is a basic (constitutively fluorescent) yellow fluorescent protein published in 2002, derived from Aequorea victoria. It is reported to be a very rapidly-maturing monomer.
   1837..5841    +  CDS            RPTOR: RPTOR_HUMAN - Also known as KIAA1303, RAPTOR. Experimental evidence at protein level: Swiss-Prot protein existence level 1. Involved in the control of the mammalian target of rapamycin complex 1 (mTORC1) activity which regulates cell growth and survival, and autophagy in response to nutrient and hormonal signals; functions as a scaffold for recruiting mTORC1 substrates. mTORC1 is activated in response to growth factors or amino acids. Growth factor-stimulated mTORC1 activation involves a AKT1-mediated phosphorylation of TSC1- TSC2, which leads to the activation of the RHEB GTPase that potently
   7952..8086    +  polyA_signal   SV40 poly(A) signal: SV40 polyadenylation signal
   8155..8512    +  promoter       SV40 promoter: SV40 enhancer and early promoter
   8531..8685    +  CDS            lacZα (fragment): LacZα fragment of β-galactosidase; lacZ fragment
   8691..8742    -  misc_feature   bom (fragment): basis of mobility region from pBR322
   8761..9141    +  rep_origin     M13 ori (sequence partly withheld): M13 bacteriophage origin of replication; arrow indicates direction of (+) strand synthesis
   9217..9266    -  misc_feature   bom (fragment): basis of mobility region from pBR322
   9368..9403    -  CDS            rop (fragment): Rop protein, which maintains plasmids at low copy number; rop
   9498..9602    +  promoter       AmpR promoter: bla
   9603..10463   +  CDS            AmpR: β-lactamase; bla; confers resistance to ampicillin, carbenicillin, and related antibiotics
  10634..11222   +  rep_origin     ori: high-copy-number ColE1/pMB1/pBR322/pUC origin of replication
  11405..11497   +  CDS            lacI (fragment): lac repressor; lacI; The lac repressor binds to the lac operator to inhibit transcription in E. coli. This inhibition can be relieved by adding lactose or isopropyl-β-D-thiogalactopyranoside (IPTG).
  11510..11531   +  protein_bind   CAP binding site: CAP binding activates transcription in the presence of cAMP. E. coli catabolite activator protein
  11546..11576   +  promoter       lac promoter: promoter for the E. coli lac operon
  11580..11602   +  protein_bind   lac operator (fragment): The lac repressor binds to the lac operator to inhibit transcription in E. coli. This inhibition can be relieved by adding lactose or isopropyl-β-D-thiogalactopyranoside (IPTG). lac repressor encoded by lacI
>Addgene plasmid #204417 | pRK5-HA-YFP-Raptor K1097R | addgene full sequence | sequence record 413113 | Addgene NGS Result
GAATTAATTCGAGCTCGCCCGACATTGATTATTGACTAGTTATTAATAGTAATCAATTACGGGGTCATTA
GTTCATAGCCCATATATGGAGTTCCGCGTTACATAACTTACGGTAAATGGCCCGCCTGGCTGACCGCCCA
ACGACCCCCGCCCATTGACGTCAATAATGACGTATGTTCCCATAGTAACGCCAATAGGGACTTTCCATTG
ACGTCAATGGGTGGAGTATTTACGGTAAACTGCCCACTTGGCAGTACATCAAGTGTATCATATGCCAAGT
ACGCCCCCTATTGACGTCAATGACGGTAAATGGCCCGCCTGGCATTATGCCCAGTACATGACCTTATGGG
ACTTTCCTACTTGGCAGTACATCTACGTATTAGTCATCGCTATTACCATGGTGATGCGGTTTTGGCAGTA
CATCAATGGGCGTGGATAGCGGTTTGACTCACGGGGATTTCCAAGTCTCCACCCCATTGACGTCAATGGG
AGTTTGTTTTGGCACCAAAATCAACGGGACTTTCCAAAATGTCGTAACAACTCCGCCCCATTGACGCAAA
TGGGCGGTAGGCGTGTACGGTGGGAGGTCTATATAAGCAGAGCTCGTTTAGTGAACCGTCAGATCGCCTG
GAGACGCCATCCACGCTGTTTTGACCTCCATAGAAGACACCGGGACCGATCCAGCCTCCGCGGCCGGGAA
CGGTGCATTGGAACGCGGATTCCCCGTGCCAAGAGTGACGTAAGTACCGCCTATAGAGTCTATAGGCCCA
CCCCCTTGGCTTCGTTAGAACGCGGCTACAATTAATACATAACCTTATGTATCATACACATACGATTTAG
GTGACACTATAGAATAACATCCACTTTGCCTTTCTCTCCACAGGTGTCCACTCCCAGGTCCAACTGCACC
TCGGTTCTATCGATTGAATTCCCGAACCGACAGTCGGTCTCTTCACCAAGGCCATTCGCGCCACCATGGG
CTACCCCTATGATGTGCCTGACTACGCAGATCGCAATGGTGGTGGTGGTGGACCGGTCGCCACCATGGTG
AGCAAGGGCGAGGAGCTGTTCACCGGGGTGGTGCCCATCCTGGTCGAGCTGGACGGCGACGTAAACGGCC
ACAAGTTCAGCGTGTCCGGCGAGGGCGAGGGCGATGCCACCTACGGCAAGCTGACCCTGAAGTTCATCTG
CACCACCGGCAAGCTGCCCGTGCCCTGGCCCACCCTCGTGACCACCTTCGGCTACGGCCTGCAGTGCTTC
GCCCGCTACCCCGACCACATGAAGCAGCACGACTTCTTCAAGTCCGCCATGCCCGAAGGCTACGTCCAGG
AGCGCACCATCTTCTTCAAGGACGACGGCAACTACAAGACCCGCGCCGAGGTGAAGTTCGAGGGCGACAC
CCTGGTGAACCGCATCGAGCTGAAGGGCATCGACTTCAAGGAGGACGGCAACATCCTGGGGCACAAGCTG
GAGTACAACTACAACAGCCACAACGTCTATATCATGGCCGACAAGCAGAAGAACGGCATCAAGGTGAACT
TCAAGATCCGCCACAACATCGAGGACGGCAGCGTGCAGCTCGCCGACCACTACCAGCAGAACACCCCCAT
CGGCGACGGCCCCGTGCTGCTGCCCGACAACCACTACCTGAGCTACCAGTCCAAACTGAGCAAAGACCCC
AACGAGAAGCGCGATCACATGGTCCTGCTGGAGTTCGTGACCGCCGCCGGGATCACTCTCGGCATGGACG
AGCTGTACAAGTCCGGACTCAGATCTGGTGGAGGGCCTGGTGGAGGTGGGCCTGGAGGTGGAGGACCTGG
TGGTGGTGGGTCGACGATGGAGTCCGAAATGCTGCAATCGCCTCTTCTGGGCCTGGGGGAGGAAGATGAG
GCTGATCTTACAGACTGGAACCTACCTTTGGCTTTTATGAAAAAGAGGCACTGTGAGAAAATTGAAGGCT
CCAAATCCTTAGCTCAGAGCTGGAGGATGAAGGATCGGATGAAGACAGTCAGTGTTGCCTTAGTTTTGTG
CCTGAATGTTGGTGTGGACCCTCCCGATGTGGTGAAGACCACGCCCTGTGCACGCTTGGAATGCTGGATC
GATCCTCTGTCGATGGGTCCTCAGAAAGCTCTGGAAACCATCGGTGCAAATTTACAGAAGCAGTACGAGA
ACTGGCAGCCAAGGGCCCGGTACAAGCAGAGCCTTGACCCAACTGTGGATGAAGTCAAGAAGCTCTGCAC
GTCCTTACGTCGCAACGCCAAGGAGGAGCGAGTCCTCTTTCACTACAATGGCCACGGGGTGCCCCGGCCC
ACAGTCAACGGGGAGGTCTGGGTCTTCAACAAGAACTACACGCAGTACATCCCTCTGTCCATATATGACC
TGCAGACGTGGATGGGCAGCCCGTCGATCTTCGTCTACGACTGCTCCAATGCTGGCTTGATCGTCAAGTC
CTTCAAGCAGTTCGCACTACAGCGGGAGCAGGAGCTGGAGGTAGCTGCAATCAACCCAAATCACCCTCTT
GCTCAGATGCCTTTGCCTCCGTCGATGAAAAACTGCATCCAGCTGGCAGCCTGCGAGGCCACCGAGCTGC
TGCCCATGATCCCCGACCTCCCGGCTGACCTATTCACCTCCTGCCTCACCACCCCCATCAAGATCGCCCT
GCGCTGGTTTTGCATGCAGAAATGTGTCAGTCTGGTGCCTGGCGTCACACTGGATTTGATAGAAAAGATC
CCTGGCCGCCTGAACGACAGGAGGACGCCCCTGGGTGAACTGAACTGGATCTTCACAGCCATCACAGACA
CCATCGCGTGGAACGTGCTCCCCCGGGATCTCTTCCAAAAGCTCTTCAGACAGGACTTGCTGGTGGCTAG
TCTGTTTCGAAATTTTTTATTGGCGGAAAGGATTATGAGGTCGTATAACTGCACTCCCGTCAGCAGCCCG
CGTCTGCCGCCCACGTACATGCACGCCATGTGGCAAGCCTGGGACCTGGCTGTTGACATCTGTCTGTCTC
AGCTGCCGACGATCATCGAGGAAGGCACTGCGTTTCGGCACAGCCCGTTCTTCGCCGAGCAGCTGACCGC
ATTCCAGGTGTGGCTCACCATGGGCGTGGAGAACCGAAACCCACCCGAACAGCTGCCCATCGTCCTGCAG
GTGCTGTTAAGCCAAGTGCACCGGCTGAGAGCATTGGACTTGCTTGGAAGATTTTTGGACCTGGGTCCCT
GGGCAGTGAGCCTGGCCTTGTCTGTCGGCATCTTCCCCTACGTGCTGAAGCTGCTCCAGAGCTCGGCCCG
AGAGCTGCGGCCACTTCTCGTTTTCATCTGGGCCAAGATCCTCGCAGTGGACAGCTCGTGCCAGGCGGAC
CTCGTGAAGGACAACGGCCACAAGTACTTCCTGTCGGTCCTGGCGGACCCCTACATGCCAGCTGAACACC
GGACCATGACGGCTTTCATTCTCGCCGTGATCGTCAACAGCTATCACACGGGGCAGGAAGCCTGCCTTCA
GGGAAACCTCATTGCCATCTGCCTGGAGCAGCTCAACGACCCGCACCCCTTGCTGCGCCAGTGGGTGGCC
ATCTGCCTCGGCAGGATCTGGCAGAACTTCGACTCGGCGAGGTGGTGCGGCGTGAGGGACAGCGCTCATG
AGAAGCTCTACAGCCTCCTCTCCGACCCCATTCCCGAGGTCCGCTGCGCAGCGGTCTTCGCCCTTGGCAC
GTTCGTGGGCAACTCTGCAGAGAGGACGGACCACTCCACCACCATCGACCACAACGTGGCCATGATGCTG
GCCCAGCTGGTCAGCGACGGGAGCCCCATGGTCCGGAAGGAGCTGGTGGTGGCTCTGAGTCATCTTGTGG
TTCAGTATGAAAGCAATTTCTGCACCGTGGCCCTGCAGTTCATAGAAGAGGAAAAGAACTACGCCTTGCC
TTCTCCAGCAACCACAGAGGGAGGGAGTTTGACCCCAGTGCGAGACAGCCCGTGCACCCCCAGACTTCGT
TCTGTGAGCTCCTATGGAAACATCCGTGCTGTCGCCACAGCCAGGAGCCTCAACAAATCTTTGCAGAACC
TGAGTTTGACAGAGGAATCTGGTGGCGCGGTGGCGTTCTCCCCCGGAAACCTCAGCACCAGCAGCAGCGC
CAGCAGCACCCTGGGCAGCCCCGAGAATGAGGAGCATATCCTGTCCTTCGAGACCATCGACAAGATGCGC
CGCGCCAGCTCCTACTCCTCCCTCAACTCCCTCATCGGAGTTTCCTTTAACAGTGTTTACACTCAGATTT
GGAGAGTCCTGCTGCACCTGGCTGCTGACCCCTATCCAGAGGTCTCGGACGTGGCCATGAAAGTACTCAA
CAGCATCGCCTACAAGGCCACCGTGAACGCCCGGCCGCAGCGCGTCCTGGACACCTCCTCCCTCACGCAG
TCGGCCCCCGCCAGCCCCACCAACAAGGGCGTGCACATCCACCAGGCGGGGGGCTCCCCTCCGGCGTCCA
GCACCAGCAGCTCCAGCCTGACCAACGATGTGGCCAAGCAGCCGGTCAGCCGAGACTTGCCTTCTGGCCG
GCCGGGCACCACAGGCCCCGCTGGGGCGCAGTACACCCCTCACTCCCACCAGTTCCCCCGGACACGGAAG
ATGTTCGACAAGGGCCCAGAGCAGACTGCGGACGACGCGGACGATGCTGCTGGACACAAAAGTTTCATCT
CCGCCACGGTGCAGACGGGGTTCTGCGACTGGAGCGCCCGCTATTTTGCCCAGCCCGTCATGAAGATCCC
AGAAGAGCACGACCTGGAGAGTCAGATCCGCAAGGAGCGGGAGTGGCGGTTCCTGCGAAACAGCCGTGTC
AGGAGGCAGGCCCAGCAAGTCATTCAGAAGGGCATTACGAGATTGGACGACCAAATATTTCTGAACAGGA
ACCCCGGCGTCCCCTCTGTGGTGAAATTCCACCCCTTCACGCCGTGCATCGCTGTAGCCGACAAGGACAG
CATCTGCTTTTGGGACTGGGAGAAAGGGGAGAAGCTGGATTATTTCCACAATGGGAACCCTCGGTACACG
AGGGTCACTGCCATGGAGTATCTGAATGGCCAGGACTGCTCGCTTCTGCTGACGGCCACAGACGATGGTG
CCATCAGGGTCTGGAGGAATTTTGCTGATTTGGAAAAGAACCCAGAGATGGTGACCGCGTGGCAGGGGCT
CTCGGACATGCTGCCAACGACGCGAGGAGCTGGGATGGTGGTGGACTGGGAGCAGGAGACCGGCCTCCTC
ATGAGCTCAGGAGACGTGCGGATCGTCCGGATCTGGGACACAGACCGTGAGATGAAGGTGCAGGACATCC
CTACGGGCGCAGACAGCTGTGTGACGAGTCTGTCCTGTGATTCCCACCGCTCACTCATCGTGGCTGGCCT
CGGTGACGGCTCCATCCGCGTCTACGACAGAAGGATGGCACTCAGCGAATGCCGCGTCATGACGTACCGG
GAGCACACAGCCTGGGTGGTGAAGGCCTCCCTGCAGAAGCGTCCCGACGGCCACATCGTGAGTGTGAGCG
TCAATGGAGATGTGCGCATCTTTGATCCCCGGATGCCTGAGTCGGTAAATGTGCTTCAGATCGTGAAGGG
GCTGACGGCCCTGGACATCCACCCCCAGGCGGACCTGATCGCATGTGGCTCCGTCAATCAGTTCACCGCC
ATCTACAACAGCAGCGGAGAGCTCATCAACAACATCAAGTACTACGACGGCTTCATGGGCCAGCGGGTCG
GCGCCATCAGCTGCCTGGCCTTCCACCCGCACTGGCCTCACCTGGCCGTGGGAAGCAACGACTACTACAT
CTCCGTGTACTCGGTGGAGAAGCGTGTCAGATAGCGGCGTGACCCGGGCCCACCAGGCCACGGCCGCCTG
CTGTACATAGTGAAGCTGTCACTCGCCGGGGCACGGGGCGTCGGCTGCTGCGGCCCCGCAGTGTGAACGT
TGGCTGCTGCCTTAGCTGCTGATGACGGCAGGAGGGCCCTGCTACTCGCTTTTGTCTGTCTTCGCTGTCG
TGTCTGGAATGTCAGGGAAGGGGAGGGCTCGGGTTGACGGTGGCTTCCCACTGAGCACCAGCATCCAGGT
GCACCCCCGCGGCCACGGCGCCTCTGTCCCTCTCCTGTTCTGTGTTTCTCTGAGACGCTGAAAGGGGAAA
CACCTCACTTTATTTCCATGTAATCAGAGCATTAGCTGCAGAAAAACCCCCAGACAGAGCCCTGGCGGAG
AGGCAGGCGCTGGGGCTCCTACGGGTCCCTGGGGCAGCTGTCCCCATCAGGCCAAGAGCGAGCGAGAGGC
GCTGCCCCAGCCAGGCCCACCACCTCTCACAGTCAGTGCACGCAAGCAGGGACATTTCCTAGCCAGCTGG
GGGACACTGGAAATTCGGGAAACCAAGAGAGAGGAAGAAGGAGACGCCCCTCCAACTGGCGGGTGTGAAG
GAAGCCGCCCAGGGGTCCGGGCTGTCCTTGGCCGCTGGCAGCATCACTGAGCAGGAAGCGCACAGCCCAC
CCTCCCCGCACCTCCAGGTCTCTGGACTCCAGTTTTGGCCCCTCTCACACAGAGCTGTCAGCAGGGGCCG
CTGTGGCGGTGCACAGGGGAGGCAGGTCCTTGGCGAGGTAGCCCCTGCCTTAATCCACGGGGCTCCTTTC
CCTCCGAAGGGCTGCTCTTCCCCACAGGCGCGGGGACAGCAGCCCGACCTGTGGTCTCCATGCCTGTGCC
CTCACACAGGTGTAGCACACGCATGTGCAGATGGCACCACGGCCGGCACCTGGGGGCACACACATGCAGG
CGGCGTGGTCTCCCTGCTCTGTCCCCACACGTTCCTCACATACAGGCAAGAGGCACTGCCGGGTCCCGGA
CGGCTCCGGGTGACACCAGCCCCGTCTCCAGCCTTGAGCCGCCCATGCTGATGCGACCTCGGCTGACAGC
TGGGCCTGTGGTGCAGACAGGAGCTGTGTGGACAGTCCCGCCCAGGAGGGGCCGCAGGGCGTGTATGAGC
AGTTTTGCAAACAGAACACAACCACAATGATGGTATTTTGAAAAGTGTTCTTTCCGTGTTCGTCGGGAAT
CAGGATTATTGAGAGGTGAAGGAGCCAGGTGGCTTCATTCTGGCGGTGAGAGGCCCATGACCACGGGAGT
GAGAGCTGGTGTGGCGAGGCCCGGCTCTCCTGCGGTGTGGCTGGTGGCCTGCCGTGGCCAAGAGCATCTT
CTGGGTGGATGGAACCCTGCCTGGTCACATTTGGCCAGAGACACACCTGGCCCTCAGGGGGCTGAGCTGG
AGACTGAGCTGGGGCTGGCCGGGACGTGACAAGGCAGGACAGAGGCGGCCCCTCCGCTGCTCCTTTTTGG
AATGCGAGCTCCCACCAGAAGAAGGTTCCGGCACGAATCCCATCCCCACGTCTGGGCCGAGAAAGCAGCC
CGGGTCCGGAAGGTGTAGAGAGTCCCGGCCTCACTCAGCTCACAGGGCGTGCCAGGCGGCAACACCAGAA
TCTTCCAGAAGCCCAGCTCCACCCGCACACGCAGCTTCCCATCCAGTCCTTCAACTCAATTCTTACCCAA
CACGCGTTTCCGTTTGTTTTGAGACAAAATCACCACCTGTCAAAAGGCAGGTGGCTCCAGAGGGGTCAAG
ACCCCCCCCCCNGCCCCCGCTCCACCCTGGAGCCCACCCCCATGGGCACTGCGTGCCGCCTGCACGTGGG
CTGTCTTCACAGGTCTGATGTGAAAATTCAATCACGACGTTAACCGGCTCGAGAGAGCGCCGGCCTAGAG
GCTCATTATCTATTTATTTTACCAAACGCGAATTGAGACGGACTTTGACAAAACACGAAATGGTAATGTG
AAGCTAAGAGCAGAGAGTGACCAACAGTAAACAACACGCGCAGACTCAAAAAAAAAAAAAAAAGGGCGGC
CGCTAAGTAAGTAAGGATCCCCAGCTTGGCCGCCATGGCCCAACTTGTTTATTGCAGCTTATAATGGTTA
CAAATAAAGCAATAGCATCACAAATTTCACAAATAAAGCATTTTTTTCACTGCATTCTAGTTGTGGTTTG
TCCAAACTCATCAATGTATCTTATCATGTCTGGATCGGGAATTAATTCGGCGCAGCACCATGGCCTGAAA
TAACCTCTGAAAGAGGAACTTGGTTAGGTACCTTCTGAGGCGGAAAGAACCAGCTGTGGAATGTGTGTCA
GTTAGGGTGTGGAAAGTCCCCAGGCTCCCCAGCAGGCAGAAGTATGCAAAGCATGCATCTCAATTAGTCA
GCAACCAGGTGTGGAAAGTCCCCAGGCTCCCCAGCAGGCAGAAGTATGCAAAGCATGCATCTCAATTAGT
CAGCAACCATAGTCCCGCCCCTAACTCCGCCCATCCCGCCCCTAACTCCGCCCAGTTCCGCCCATTCTCC
GCCCCATGGCTGACTAATTTTTTTTATTTATGCAGAGGCCGAGGCCGCCTCGGCCTCTGAGCTATTCCAG
AAGTAGTGAGGAGGCTTTTTTGGAGGCCTAGGCTTTTGCAAAAAGCTGTTAACAGCTTGGCACTGGCCGT
CGTTTTACAACGTCGTGACTGGGAAAACCCTGGCGTTACCCAACTTAATCGCCTTGCAGCACATCCCCCT
TTCGCCAGCTGGCGTAATAGCGAAGAGGCCCGCACCGATCGCCCTTCCCAACAGTTGCGCAGCCTGAATG
GCGAATGGCGCCTGATGCGGTATTTTCTCCTTACGCATCTGTGCGGTATTTCACACCGCATA
[142 nt withheld, positions 8743-8884]
C
[141 nt withheld, positions 8886-9026]
CCTTTGACGTTGGAGTCCACGTTCTTT
[37 nt withheld, positions 9054-9090]
ACCCTATCTCGGGCTATTCTTTTGATTTATAAGGGATTTTGCCGATTTCGGCCTATTGGTTAAAAAATGA
GCTGATTTAACAAAAATTTAACGCGAATTTTAACAAAATATTAACGTTTACAATTTTATGGTGCACTCTC
AGTACAATCTGCTCTGATGCCGCATAGTTAAGCCAGCCCCGACACCCGCCAACACCCGCTGACGCGCCCT
GACGGGCTTGTCTGCTCCCGGCATCCGCTTACAGACAAGCTGTGACCGTCTCCGGGAGCTGCATGTGTCA
GAGGTTTTCACCGTCATCACCGAAACGCGCGAGACGAAAGGGCCTCGTGATACGCCTATTTTTATAGGTT
AATGTCATGATAATAATGGTTTCTTAGACGTCAGGTGGCACTTTTCGGGGAAATGTGCGCGGAACCCCTA
TTTGTTTATTTTTCTAAATACATTCAAATATGTATCCGCTCATGAGACAATAACCCTGATAAATGCTTCA
ATAATATTGAAAAAGGAAGAGTATGAGTATTCAACATTTCCGTGTCGCCCTTATTCCCTTTTTTGCGGCA
TTTTGCCTTCCTGTTTTTGCTCACCCAGAAACGCTGGTGAAAGTAAAAGATGCTGAAGATCAGTTGGGTG
CACGAGTGGGTTACATCGAACTGGATCTCAACAGCGGTAAGATCCTTGAGAGTTTTCGCCCCGAAGAACG
TTTTCCAATGATGAGCACTTTTAAAGTTCTGCTATGTGGCGCGGTATTATCCCGTATTGACGCCGGGCAA
GAGCAACTCGGTCGCCGCATACACTATTCTCAGAATGACTTGGTTGAGTACTCACCAGTCACAGAAAAGC
ATCTTACGGATGGCATGACAGTAAGAGAATTATGCAGTGCTGCCATAACCATGAGTGATAACACTGCGGC
CAACTTACTTCTGACAACGATCGGAGGACCGAAGGAGCTAACCGCTTTTTTGCACAACATGGGGGATCAT
GTAACTCGCCTTGATCGTTGGGAACCGGAGCTGAATGAAGCCATACCAAACGACGAGCGTGACACCACGA
TGCCTGTAGCAATGGCAACAACGTTGCGCAAACTATTAACTGGCGAACTACTTACTCTAGCTTCCCGGCA
ACAATTAATAGACTGGATGGAGGCGGATAAAGTTGCAGGACCACTTCTGCGCTCGGCCCTTCCGGCTGGC
TGGTTTATTGCTGATAAATCTGGAGCCGGTGAGCGTGGGTCTCGCGGTATCATTGCAGCACTGGGGCCAG
ATGGTAAGCCCTCCCGTATCGTAGTTATCTACACGACGGGGAGTCAGGCAACTATGGATGAACGAAATAG
ACAGATCGCTGAGATAGGTGCCTCACTGATTAAGCATTGGTAACTGTCAGACCAAGTTTACTCATATATA
CTTTAGATTGATTTAAAACTTCATTTTTAATTTAAAAGGATCTAGGTGAAGATCCTTTTTGATAATCTCA
TGACCAAAATCCCTTAACGTGAGTTTTCGTTCCACTGAGCGTCAGACCCCGTAGAAAAGATCAAAGGATC
TTCTTGAGATCCTTTTTTTCTGCGCGTAATCTGCTGCTTGCAAACAAAAAAACCACCGCTACCAGCGGTG
GTTTGTTTGCCGGATCAAGAGCTACCAACTCTTTTTCCGAAGGTAACTGGCTTCAGCAGAGCGCAGATAC
CAAATACTGTTCTTCTAGTGTAGCCGTAGTTAGGCCACCACTTCAAGAACTCTGTAGCACCGCCTACATA
CCTCGCTCTGCTAATCCTGTTACCAGTGGCTGCTGCCAGTGGCGATAAGTCGTGTCTTACCGGGTTGGAC
TCAAGACGATAGTTACCGGATAAGGCGCAGCGGTCGGGCTGAACGGGGGGTTCGTGCACACAGCCCAGCT
TGGAGCGAACGACCTACACCGAACTGAGATACCTACAGCGTGAGCTATGAGAAAGCGCCACGCTTCCCGA
AGGGAGAAAGGCGGACAGGTATCCGGTAAGCGGCAGGGTCGGAACAGGAGAGCGCACGAGGGAGCTTCCA
GGGGGAAACGCCTGGTATCTTTATAGTCCTGTCGGGTTTCGCCACCTCTGACTTGAGCGTCGATTTTTGT
GATGCTCGTCAGGGGGGCGGAGCCTATGGAAAAACGCCAGCAACGCGGCCTTTTTACGGTTCCTGGCCTT
TTGCTGGCCTTTTGCTCACATGTTCTTTCCTGCGTTATCCCCTGATTCTGTGGATAACCGTATTACCGCC
TTTGAGTGAGCTGATACCGCTCGCCGCAGCCGAACGACCGAGCGCAGCGAGTCAGTGAGCGAGGAAGCGG
AAGAGCGCCCAATACGCAAACCGCCTCTCCCCGCGCGTTGGCCGATTCATTAATGCAGCTGGCACGACAG
GTTTCCCGACTGGAAAGCGGGCAGTGAGCGCAACGCAATTAATGTGAGTTAGCTCACTCATTAGGCACCC
CAGGCTTTACACTTTATGCTTCCGGCTCGTATGTTGTGTGGAATTGTGAGCGGATAACAATTTCACACAG
GAAACAGCTATGACATGATTAC
